>Addgene plasmid #165128 | Nsp13 deltaN2-EGFP | depositor full sequence | sequence record 322263 | Nsp13 deltaN2-EGFP  sequence 1602 bps
TGGGCGGTAGGCGTGTACGGTGGGAGGTCTATATAAGCAGAGCTGGTTTAGTGAACCGTCAGATCCGCTA
GCCACCATGATTGCGACGGTCAGAGAGGTTCTTTCCGACCGAGAATTGCACCTCTCATGGGAGGTCGGTA
AGCCGCGCCCGCCTCTGAATAGGAACTATGTCTTTACAGGCTATCGAGTTACAAAAAACAGTAAGGTGCA
GATAGGGGAATATACTTTTGAGAAAGGTGACTATGGGGACGCCGTAGTATACAGGGGGACAACTACCTAC
AAACTGAATGTGGGCGATTATTTCGTGTTGACTAGCCATACTGTCATGCCCCTCTCTGCCCCGACCCTCG
TTCCACAGGAACATTATGTTCGCATTACTGGGCTGTACCCCACGCTCAACATATCCGATGAATTTAGCTC
CAACGTGGCAAACTACCAGAAGGTGGGAATGCAAAAGTATAGCACGTTGCAAGGCCCCCCTGGCACAGGT
AAATCCCACTTCGCCATTGGCTTGGCGTTGTACTACCCGAGTGCCCGGATCGTCTATACTGCATGCTCTC
ATGCTGCGGTAGACGCATTGTGTGAGAAAGCCCTGAAGTATCTGCCCATTGACAAGTGCAGTCGGATAAT
CCCAGCTCGGGCGCGAGTTGAATGCTTCGATAAGTTTAAGGTAAATAGTACACTTGAGCAGTATGTATTT
TGTACCGTCAACGCTCTCCCCGAAACCACTGCGGACATAGTGGTATTTGATGAGATATCTATGGCTACCA
ATTATGACCTCTCAGTAGTCAACGCACGCTTGCGAGCAAAACACTATGTATACATCGGAGACCCAGCGCA
ATTGCCTGCTCCTAGGACTCTCCTCACCAAAGGGACTCTTGAGCCTGAATATTTCAACTCCGTCTGCAGG
CTGATGAAAACCATCGGACCCGATATGTTTCTCGGGACATGTCGAAGATGTCCTGCCGAAATTGTAGATA
CTGTTAGCGCCTTGGTGTACGATAATAAGCTGAAGGCCCATAAAGACAAGAGCGCCCAGTGTTTCAAGAT
GTTCTATAAGGGAGTAATCACACATGACGTTAGTTCTGCCATCAACCGACCGCAGATAGGCGTGGTCCGC
GAGTTCCTGACCCGAAATCCAGCGTGGAGGAAGGCCGTATTTATATCACCTTACAATAGCCAAAATGCCG
TGGCGTCAAAGATTTTGGGGCTCCCGACTCAGACGGTGGATAGCTCTCAAGGGTCAGAATACGATTACGT
TATATTCACACAGACGACAGAGACGGCACACAGTTGCAACGTCAACAGATTTAATGTCGCTATAACCCGC
GCCAAGGTTGGGATTCTTTGTATAATGTCTGACAGAGACCTCTACGACAAGCTGCAGTTCACGTCACTTG
AGATTCCTCGCAGGAACGTTGCGACGCTTCAACTCGAGCTCAAGCTTCGAATTCTGCAGTCGACGGTACC
GCGGGCCCGGGATCCACCGGTCGCCACCATGGTGAGCAAGGGCGAGGAGCTGTTCACCGGGGTGGTGCCC
ATCCTGGTCGAGCTGGACGGCGACGTAAACGGCCACAAGTTCAGCGTGTCCGGCGAGGGCGA
Features (pLannotate 1.2.2; 4 found; start..end, strand, type, name):
     80..1438    +  CDS            rep (fragment): R1AB_SARS - Experimental evidence at protein level: Swiss-Prot protein existence level 1. [2'-O-methyltransferase]: Methyltransferase that mediates mRNA cap 2'-O-ribose methylation to the 5'-cap structure of viral mRNAs. N7-methyl guanosine cap is a prerequisite for binding of nsp16. Therefore plays an essential role in viral mRNAs cap methylation which is essential to evade immune system. From Severe acute respiratory syndrome coronavirus (SARS-CoV).
   1433..1485    +  misc_feature   MCS: multiple cloning site
   1499..1602    +  CDS            VN155(I152L) (fragment): improved N-terminal fragment of mVenus for use in bimolecular fluorescence complementation (BiFC) (Kodama and Hu, 2010)
   1602..44      +  promoter       CMVd3 promoter (across the origin): truncated human cytomegalovirus (CMV) immediate early promoter that yields strongly reduced expression relative to the full-length promoter
