>Addgene plasmid #165128 | Nsp13 deltaN2-EGFP | addgene full sequence | sequence record 325889 | Addgene NGS Result
GTGATGCGGTTTTGGCAGTACATCAATGGGCGTGGATAGCGGTTTGACTCACGGGGATTTCCAAGTCTCC
ACCCCATTGACGTCAATGGGAGTTTGTTTTGGCACCAAAATCAACGGGACTTTCCAAAATGTCGTAACAA
CTCCGCCCCATTGACGCAAATGGGCGGTAGGCGTGTACGGTGGGAGGTCTATATAAGCAGAGCTGGTTTA
GTGAACCGTCAGATCCGCTAGCCACCATGATTGCGACGGTCAGAGAGGTTCTTTCCGACCGAGAATTGCA
CCTCTCATGGGAGGTCGGTAAGCCGCGCCCGCCTCTGAATAGGAACTATGTCTTTACAGGCTATCGAGTT
ACAAAAAACAGTAAGGTGCAGATAGGGGAATATACTTTTGAGAAAGGTGACTATGGGGACGCCGTAGTAT
ACAGGGGGACAACTACCTACAAACTGAATGTGGGCGATTATTTCGTGTTGACTAGCCATACTGTCATGCC
CCTCTCTGCCCCGACCCTCGTTCCACAGGAACATTATGTTCGCATTACTGGGCTGTACCCCACGCTCAAC
ATATCCGATGAATTTAGCTCCAACGTGGCAAACTACCAGAAGGTGGGAATGCAAAAGTATAGCACGTTGC
AAGGCCCCCCTGGCACAGGTAAATCCCACTTCGCCATTGGCTTGGCGTTGTACTACCCGAGTGCCCGGAT
CGTCTATACTGCATGCTCTCATGCTGCGGTAGACGCATTGTGTGAGAAAGCCCTGAAGTATCTGCCCATT
GACAAGTGCAGTCGGATAATCCCAGCTCGGGCGCGAGTTGAATGCTTCGATAAGTTTAAGGTAAATAGTA
CACTTGAGCAGTATGTATTTTGTACCGTCAACGCTCTCCCCGAAACCACTGCGGACATAGTGGTATTTGA
TGAGATATCTATGGCTACCAATTATGACCTCTCAGTAGTCAACGCACGCTTGCGAGCAAAACACTATGTA
TACATCGGAGACCCAGCGCAATTGCCTGCTCCTAGGACTCTCCTCACCAAAGGGACTCTTGAGCCTGAAT
ATTTCAACTCCGTCTGCAGGCTGATGAAAACCATCGGACCCGATATGTTTCTCGGGACATGTCGAAGATG
TCCTGCCGAAATTGTAGATACTGTTAGCGCCTTGGTGTACGATAATAAGCTGAAGGCCCATAAAGACAAG
AGCGCCCAGTGTTTCAAGATGTTCTATAAGGGAGTAATCACACATGACGTTAGTTCTGCCATCAACCGAC
CGCAGATAGGCGTGGTCCGCGAGTTCCTGACCCGAAATCCAGCGTGGAGGAAGGCCGTATTTATATCACC
TTACAATAGCCAAAATGCCGTGGCGTCAAAGATTTTGGGGCTCCCGACTCAGACGGTGGATAGCTCTCAA
GGGTCAGAATACGATTACGTTATATTCACACAGACGACAGAGACGGCACACAGTTGCAACGTCAACAGAT
TTAATGTCGCTATAACCCGCGCCAAGGTTGGGATTCTTTGTATAATGTCTGACAGAGACCTCTACGACAA
GCTGCAGTTCACGTCACTTGAGATTCCTCGCAGGAACGTTGCGACGCTTCAACTCGAGCTCAAGCTTCGA
ATTCTGCAGTCGACGGTACCGCGGGCCCGGGATCCACCGGTCGCCACCATGGTGAGCAAGGGCGAGGAGC
TGTTCACCGGGGTGGTGCCCATCCTGGTCGAGCTGGACGGCGACGTAAACGGCCACAAGTTCAGCGTGTC
CGGCGAGGGCGAGGGCGATGCCACCTACGGCAAGCTGACCCTGAAGTTCATCTGCACCACCGGCAAGCTG
CCCGTGCCCTGGCCCACCCTCGTGACCACCCTGACCTACGGCGTGCAGTGCTTCAGCCGCTACCCCGACC
ACATGAAGCAGCACGACTTCTTCAAGTCCGCCATGCCCGAAGGCTACGTCCAGGAGCGCACCATCTTCTT
CAAGGACGACGGCAACTACAAGACCCGCGCCGAGGTGAAGTTCGAGGGCGACACCCTGGTGAACCGCATC
GAGCTGAAGGGCATCGACTTCAAGGAGGACGGCAACATCCTGGGGCACAAGCTGGAGTACAACTACAACA
GCCACAACGTCTATATCATGGCCGACAAGCAGAAGAACGGCATCAAGGTGAACTTCAAGATCCGCCACAA
CATCGAGGACGGCAGCGTGCAGCTCGCCGACCACTACCAGCAGAACACCCCCATCGGCGACGGCCCCGTG
CTGCTGCCCGACAACCACTACCTGAGCACCCAGTCCGCCCTGAGCAAAGACCCCAACGAGAAGCGCGATC
ACATGGTCCTGCTGGAGTTCGTGACCGCCGCCGGGATCACTCTCGGCATGGACGAGCTGTACAAGTAAAG
CGGCCGCGACTCTAGATCATAATCAGCCATACCACATTTGTAGAGGTTTTACTTGCTTTAAAAAACCTCC
CACACCTCCCCCTGAACCTGAAACATAAAATGAATGCAATTGTTGTTGTTAACTTGTTTATTGCAGCTTA
TAATGGTTACAAATAAAGCAATAGCATCACAAATTTCACAAATAAAGCATTTTTTTCACTGCATTCTAGT
TGTGGTTTGTCCAAACTCATCAATGTATCTTAAGGCGTAAATTGTAAGCGTTAATATTTTGTTAAAATTC
GCGTTAAATTTTTGTTAAATCAGCTCATTTTTTAACCAATAGGCCGAAATCGGCAAAATCCCTTATAAAT
CAAAAGAATAGACCGAGATAGGGT
[37 nt withheld, positions 2755-2791]
AAAGAACGTGGACTCCAACGTCAAAGG
[49 nt withheld, positions 2819-2867]
T
[91 nt withheld, positions 2869-2959]
G
[124 nt withheld, positions 2961-3084]
CAGGTGGCACTTTTCGGGGAAATGTGCGCGGAACCCCTATTTGTTTATTTTTCTAAATACATTCAAATAT
GTATCCGCTCATGAGACAATAACCCTGATAAATGCTTCAATAATATTGAAAAAGGAAGAGTCCTGAGGCG
GAAAGAACCAGCTGTGGAATGTGTGTCAGTTAGGGTGTGGAAAGTCCCCAGGCTCCCCAGCAGGCAGAAG
TATGCAAAGCATGCATCTCAATTAGTCAGCAACCAGGTGTGGAAAGTCCCCAGGCTCCCCAGCAGGCAGA
AGTATGCAAAGCATGCATCTCAATTAGTCAGCAACCATAGTCCCGCCCCTAACTCCGCCCATCCCGCCCC
TAACTCCGCCCAGTTCCGCCCATTCTCCGCCCCATGGCTGACTAATTTTTTTTATTTATGCAGAGGCCGA
GGCCGCCTCGGCCTCTGAGCTATTCCAGAAGTAGTGAGGAGGCTTTTTTGGAGGCCTAGGCTTTTGCAAA
GATCGATCAAGAGACAGGATGAGGATCGTTTCGCATGATTGAACAAGATGGATTGCACGCAGGTTCTCCG
GCCGCTTGGGTGGAGAGGCTATTCGGCTATGACTGGGCACAACAGACAATCGGCTGCTCTGATGCCGCCG
TGTTCCGGCTGTCAGCGCAGGGGCGCCCGGTTCTTTTTGTCAAGACCGACCTGTCCGGTGCCCTGAATGA
ACTGCAAGACGAGGCAGCGCGGCTATCGTGGCTGGCCACGACGGGCGTTCCTTGCGCAGCTGTGCTCGAC
GTTGTCACTGAAGCGGGAAGGGACTGGCTGCTATTGGGCGAAGTGCCGGGGCAGGATCTCCTGTCATCTC
ACCTTGCTCCTGCCGAGAAAGTATCCATCATGGCTGATGCAATGCGGCGGCTGCATACGCTTGATCCGGC
TACCTGCCCATTCGACCACCAAGCGAAACATCGCATCGAGCGAGCACGTACTCGGATGGAAGCCGGTCTT
GTCGATCAGGATGATCTGGACGAAGAGCATCAGGGGCTCGCGCCAGCCGAACTGTTCGCCAGGCTCAAGG
CGAGCATGCCCGACGGCGAGGATCTCGTCGTGACCCATGGCGATGCCTGCTTGCCGAATATCATGGTGGA
AAATGGCCGCTTTTCTGGATTCATCGACTGTGGCCGGCTGGGTGTGGCGGACCGCTATCAGGACATAGCG
TTGGCTACCCGTGATATTGCTGAAGAGCTTGGCGGCGAATGGGCTGACCGCTTCCTCGTGCTTTACGGTA
TCGCCGCTCCCGATTCGCAGCGCATCGCCTTCTATCGCCTTCTTGACGAGTTCTTCTGAGCGGGACTCTG
GGGTTCGAAATGACCGACCAAGCGACGCCCAACCTGCCATCACGAGATTTCGATTCCACCGCCGCCTTCT
ATGAAAGGTTGGGCTTCGGAATCGTTTTCCGGGACGCCGGCTGGATGATCCTCCAGCGCGGGGATCTCAT
GCTGGAGTTCTTCGCCCACCCTAGGGGGAGGCTAACTGAAACACGGAAGGAGACAATACCGGAAGGAACC
CGCGCTATGACGGCAATAAAAAGACAGAATAAAACGCACGGTGTTGGGTCGTTTGTTCATAAACGCGGGG
TTCGGTCCCAGGGCTGGCACTCTGTCGATACCCCACCGAGACCCCATTGGGGCCAATACGCCCGCGTTTC
TTCCTTTTCCCCACCCCACCCCCCAAGTTCGGGTGAAGGCCCAGGGCTCGCAGCCAACGTCGGGGCGGCA
GGCCCTGCCATAGCCTCAGGTTACTCATATATACTTTAGATTGATTTAAAACTTCATTTTTAATTTAAAA
GGATCTAGGTGAAGATCCTTTTTGATAATCTCATGACCAAAATCCCTTAACGTGAGTTTTCGTTCCACTG
AGCGTCAGACCCCGTAGAAAAGATCAAAGGATCTTCTTGAGATCCTTTTTTTCTGCGCGTAATCTGCTGC
TTGCAAACAAAAAAACCACCGCTACCAGCGGTGGTTTGTTTGCCGGATCAAGAGCTACCAACTCTTTTTC
CGAAGGTAACTGGCTTCAGCAGAGCGCAGATACCAAATACTGTTCTTCTAGTGTAGCCGTAGTTAGGCCA
CCACTTCAAGAACTCTGTAGCACCGCCTACATACCTCGCTCTGCTAATCCTGTTACCAGTGGCTGCTGCC
AGTGGCGATAAGTCGTGTCTTACCGGGTTGGACTCAAGACGATAGTTACCGGATAAGGCGCAGCGGTCGG
GCTGAACGGGGGGTTCGTGCACACAGCCCAGCTTGGAGCGAACGACCTACACCGAACTGAGATACCTACA
GCGTGAGCTATGAGAAAGCGCCACGCTTCCCGAAGGGAGAAAGGCGGACAGGTATCCGGTAAGCGGCAGG
GTCGGAACAGGAGAGCGCACGAGGGAGCTTCCAGGGGGAAACGCCTGGTATCTTTATAGTCCTGTCGGGT
TTCGCCACCTCTGACTTGAGCGTCGATTTTTGTGATGCTCGTCAGGGGGGCGGAGCCTATGGAAAAACGC
CAGCAACGCGGCCTTTTTACGGTTCCTGGCCTTTTGCTGGCCTTTTGCTCACATGTTCTTTCCTGCGTTA
TCCCCTGATTCTGTGGATAACCGTATTACCGCCATGCATTAGTTATTAATAGTAATCAATTACGGGGTCA
TTAGTTCATAGCCCATATATGGAGTTCCGCGTTACATAACTTACGGTAAATGGCCCGCCTGGCTGACCGC
CCAACGACCCCCGCCCATTGACGTCAATAATGACGTATGTTCCCATAGTAACGCCAATAGGGACTTTCCA
TTGACGTCAATGGGTGGAGTATTTACGGTAAACTGCCCACTTGGCAGTACATCAAGTGTATCATATGCCA
AGTACGCCCCCTATTGACGTCAATGACGGTAAATGGCCCGCCTGGCATTATGCCCAGTACATGACCTTAT
GGGACTTTCCTACTTGGCAGTACATCTACGTATTAGTCATCGCTATTACCATG
Features (pLannotate 1.2.2; 15 found; start..end, strand, type, name):
      1..204     +  promoter       CMV promoter: human cytomegalovirus (CMV) immediate early promoter
    240..1598    +  CDS            rep (fragment): R1AB_SARS - Experimental evidence at protein level: Swiss-Prot protein existence level 1. [2'-O-methyltransferase]: Methyltransferase that mediates mRNA cap 2'-O-ribose methylation to the 5'-cap structure of viral mRNAs. N7-methyl guanosine cap is a prerequisite for binding of nsp16. Therefore plays an essential role in viral mRNAs cap methylation which is essential to evade immune system. From Severe acute respiratory syndrome coronavirus (SARS-CoV).
   1593..1645    +  misc_feature   MCS: multiple cloning site
   1659..2378    +  CDS            EGFP: the original enhanced GFP (Yang et al., 1996) mammalian codon-optimized
   2395..2478    +  CDS            large T antigen (fragment): large T antigen from SV40 (simian virus 40)
   2501..2622    +  polyA_signal   SV40 poly(A) signal: SV40 polyadenylation signal
   2656..3084    -  rep_origin     f1 ori (sequence partly withheld): f1 bacteriophage origin of replication; arrow indicates direction of (+) strand synthesis
   3111..3215    +  promoter       AmpR promoter: bla
   3217..3574    +  promoter       SV40 promoter: SV40 enhancer and early promoter
   3609..4403    +  CDS            NeoR/KanR: aminoglycoside phosphotransferase from Tn5; aph(3')-II (or nptII); confers resistance to neomycin, kanamycin, and G418 (Geneticin®)
   4424..4576    +  CDS            ble (fragment): BLE_KLEPN - Experimental evidence at protein level: Swiss-Prot protein existence level 1. Binding protein with a strong affinity to the bleomycin family of antibiotics. Binds to CL990; an antimitotic-antibiotic compound. From Klebsiella pneumoniae.
   4635..4682    +  polyA_signal   HSV TK poly(A) signal: herpes simplex virus thymidine kinase polyadenylation signal (Cole and Stacy, 1985)
   4773..4789    -  polyA_signal   bGH poly(A) signal (fragment): bovine growth hormone polyadenylation signal
   5011..5599    +  rep_origin     ori: high-copy-number ColE1/pMB1/pBR322/pUC origin of replication
   5774..6077    +  enhancer       CMV enhancer: human cytomegalovirus immediate early enhancer
