[The description below was written by a language model from this plasmid's Addgene catalogue record and pLannotate feature annotations shown in this document.]
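Description:
Nsp13 deltaN2-EGFP is a mammalian expression plasmid built on the Clontech pEGFP-N1 backbone, designed to express a truncated form of the SARS-CoV-2 non-structural protein 13 fused at its C terminus to EGFP. The insert, about 1.35 kb of codon-optimized sequence derived from the ORF1ab polyprotein, was amplified by PCR from a previously published template and cloned between the NheI and XhoI sites, both of which are retained. The name suggests an N-terminal deletion variant, but the record does not state which residues are removed. Transcription is driven by the human CMV immediate early enhancer and promoter and terminated by the SV40 polyadenylation signal downstream of EGFP. The automated annotation labels the insert as a fragment of the SARS-CoV replicase polyprotein and attaches a methyltransferase description. That text is a generic note from the polyprotein database entry rather than a description of this fragment.

The plasmid replicates in E. coli from a high-copy ColE1/pUC-type origin and also carries an f1 origin. A single NeoR/KanR gene (Tn5 aminoglycoside phosphotransferase) sits behind tandem bacterial and SV40 early promoters and is followed by the HSV TK polyadenylation signal. It gives kanamycin resistance in bacteria and G418 selection in mammalian cells. The full sequencing result of roughly 6.1 kb covers the whole plasmid. The shorter depositor record spans only the insert and its flanking regions, and its partial "Venus fragment" hit is simply the start of EGFP. The construct belongs to a library of fluorescently tagged SARS-CoV-2 proteins and is intended for expressing the truncated Nsp13 in mammalian cells and visualizing its subcellular localization.
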