Addgene plasmid #165128: Nsp13 deltaN2-EGFP
Purpose: mammalian expression and localization
Depositing lab: Bruno Antonny. Depositing organization: CNRS UMR 7275, Institut de Pharmacologie Moleculaire et Cellulaire (IPMC). Publication: A comprehensive library of fluorescent constructs of SARS-CoV-2 proteins and their initial characterisation in different cell types. Miserey-Lenkei S, Trajkovic K, D'Ambrosio JM, Patel AJ, Copic A, Mathur P, Schauer K, Goud B, Albanese V, Gautier R, Subra M, Kovacs D, Barelli H, Antonny B. Biol Cell. 2021 Jul;113(7):311-328. doi: 10.1111/boc.202000158. Epub 2021 May 10. PubMed 33666950.
Backbone
  Vector backbone: pEGFPN1
  Backbone manufacturer: Clontech
  Backbone size w/o insert (bp): 4700
  Vector type: Mammalian Expression
  Selectable markers: Neomycin (select with G418)
Growth in bacteria
  Bacterial resistance: Kanamycin, 50 μg/mL
  Growth temperature: 37°C
  Growth strain: DH5alpha
  Copy number: High Copy
Gene/Insert
  Gene/Insert name: Nsp13 deltaN2
  Species: codon optimized SARS-COV-2
  Insert size (bp): 1347
  Entrez Gene: ORF1ab (a.k.a. GU280_gp01)
  Promoter: CMV
  Tag / fusion protein: EGFP (C terminal on insert)
  Cloning method: Restriction Enzyme; 5′ cloning site NheI (not destroyed); 3′ cloning site XhoI (not destroyed)
  Sequencing primers: 5′ GTCGTAACAACTCCGCCC; 3′ CGTCCAGCTCGACCAGGATG
Resource information
  A portion of this plasmid was derived from a plasmid made by: Inserts were prepared by PCR with templates that have been published elsewhere: Gordon et al., 2020a.
Terms and licenses: Academic/Nonprofit Terms; Industry Terms: Not Available to Industry
Depositor comments: Please visit https://www.biorxiv.org/content/10.1101/2020.12.19.423586v1 for BioRxiv preprint. bioRxiv 2020.12.19.423586v1
How to cite: Nsp13 deltaN2-EGFP was a gift from Bruno Antonny (Addgene plasmid # 165128 ; http://n2t.net/addgene:165128 ; RRID:Addgene_165128)
